>Addgene plasmid #122909 | YIp LYS2-LEU2 | addgene full sequence | sequence record 238768 | Addgene NGS Result
GACCTACACCGAACTGAGATACCTACAGCGTGAGCTATGAGAAAGCGCCACGCTTCCCGAAGGGAGAAAG
GCGGACAGGTATCCGGTAAGCGGCAGGGTCGGAACAGGAGAGCGCACGAGGGAGCTTCCAGGGGGAAACG
CCTGGTATCTTTATAGTCCTGTCGGGTTTCGCCACCTCTGACTTGAGCGTCGATTTTTGTGATGCTCGTC
AGGGGGGCGGAGCCTATGGAAAAACGCCAGCAACGCGGCCTTTTTACGGTTCCTGGCCTTTTGCTGGCCT
TTTGCTCACATGTTCTTTCCTGCGTTATCCCCTGATTCTGTGGATAACCGTATTACCGCCTTTGAGTGAG
CTGATACCGCTCGCCGCAGCCGAACGACCGAGCGCAGCGAGTCAGTGAGCGAGGAAGCGGAAGAGCGCCC
AATACGCAAACCGCCTCTCCCCGCGCGTTGGCCGATTCATTAATGCAGCTGGCACGACAGGTTTCCCGAC
TGGAAAGCGGGCAGTGAGCGCAACGCAATTAATGTGAGTTAGCTCACTCATTAGGCACCCCAGGCTTTAC
ACTTTATGCTTCCGGCTCGTATGTTGTGTGGAATTGTGAGCGGATAACAATTTCACACAGGAAACAGCTA
TGACCATGATTACGCCAAGCGCGCAATTAACCCTCACTAAAGGGAACAAAAGCTGGAGCTCCACCGCGGT
GGCGGCCGCTCTAGAACTAGTGGATCCCCCGGGCTGCAGGAATTCGATATCAAGCTTATCGATACCGTCG
ACCTCGAGGGGGGGCCCGGTACCCAATTCGCCCTATAGTGAGTCGTATTACGCGCGCTCACTGGCCGTCG
TTTTACAACGTCGTGACTGGGAAAACCCTGGCGTTACCCAACTTAATCGCCTTGCAGCACATCCCCCTTT
CGCCAGCTGGCGTAATAGCGAAGAGGCCCGCACCGATCGCCCTTCCCAACAGTTGCGCAGCCTGAATGGC
GAATGG
[124 nt withheld, positions 987-1110]
C
[91 nt withheld, positions 1112-1202]
A
[49 nt withheld, positions 1204-1252]
CCTTTGACGTTGGAGTCCACGTTCTTT
[37 nt withheld, positions 1280-1316]
ACCCTATCTCGGTCTATTCTTTTGATTTATAAGGGATTTTGCCGATTTCGGCCTATTGGTTAAAAAATGA
GCTGATTTAACAAAAATTTAACGCGAATTTTAACAAAATATTAACGCTTACAATTTCCTGATGCGGTATT
TTCTCCTTACGCATCTGTGCGGTATTTCACACCGCATAGATCAATTCCACTTGCAATTACATAAAAAATT
CCGGCGGTTTTTCGCGTGTGACTCAATGTCGAAATACCTGCCTAATGAACATGAACATCGCCCAAATGTA
TTTGAAGACCCGCTGGGAGAAGTTCAAGATATATAAGTAACAAGCAGCCAATAGTATAAAAAAAAATCTG
AGTTTATTACCTTTCCTGGAATTTCAGTGAAAAACTGCTAATTATAGAGAGATATCACAGAGTTACTCAC
TAATGACTAACGAAAAGGTCTGGATAGAGAAGTTGGATAATCCAACTCTTTCAGTGTTACCACATGACTT
TTTACGCCCACAACAAGAACCTTATACGAAACAAGCTACATATTCGTTACAGCTACCTCAGCTCGATGTG
CCTCATGATAGTTTTTCTAACAAATACGCTGTCGCTTTGAGTGTATGGGCTGCATTGATATATAGAGTAA
CCGGTGACGATGATATTGTTCTTTATATTGCGAATAACAAAATCTTAAGATTCAATATTCAACCAACGTG
GTCATTTAATGAGCTGTATTCTACAATTAACAATGAGTTGAACAAGCTCAATTCTATTGAGGCCAATTTT
TCCTTTGACGAGCTAGCTGAAAAAATTCAAAGTTGCCAAGATCTGGAAAGGACCCCTCAGTTGTTCCGTT
TGGCCTTTTTGGAAAACCAAGATTTCAAATTAGACGAGTTCAAGCATCATTTAGTGGACTTTGCTTTGAA
TTTGGATACCAGTAATAATGCGCATGTTTTGAACTTAATTTATAACAGCTTACTGTATTCGAATGAAAGA
GTAACCATTGTTGCGGACCAATTTACTCAATATTTGACTGCTGCGCTAAGCGATCCATCCAATTGCATAA
CTAAAATCTCTCTGATCACCGCATCATCCAAGGATAGTTTACCTGATCCAACTAAGAACTTGGGCTGGTG
CGATTTCGTGGGGTGTATTCACGACATTTTCCAGGACAATGCTGAAGCCTTCCCAGAGAGAACCTGTGTT
GTGGAGACTCCAACACTAAATTCCGACAAGTCCCGTTCTTTCACTTATCGCGACATCAACCGCACTTCTA
ACATAGTTGCCCATTATTTGATTAAAACAGGTATCAAAAGAGGTGATGTAGTGATGATCTATTCTTCTAG
GGGTGTGGATTTGATGGTATGTGTGATGGGTGTCTTGAAAGCCGGCGCAACCTTTTCAGTTATCGACCCT
GCATATCCCCCAGCCAGACAAACCATTTACTTAGGTGTTGCTAAACCACGTGGGTTGATTGTTATTAGAG
CTGCTGGACAATTGGATCAACTAGTAGAAGATTACATCAATGATGAATTGGAGATTGTTTCAAGAATCAA
TTCCATCGCTATTCAAGAAAATGGTACCATTGAAGGTGGCAAATTGGACAATGGCGAGGATGTTTTGGCT
CCATATGATCACTACAAAGACACCAGAACAGGTGTTGTAGTTGGACCAGATTCCAACCCAACCCTATCTT
TCACATCTGGTTCCGAAGGTATTCCTAAGGGTGTTCTTGGTAGACATTTTTCCTTGGCTTATTATTTCAA
TTGGATGTCCAAAAGGTTCAACTTAACAGAAAATGATAAATTCACAATGCTGAGCGGTATTGCACATGAT
CCAATTCAAAGAGATATGTTTACACCATTATTTTTAGGTGCCCAATTGTATGTCCCTACTCAAGATGATA
TTGGTACACCGGGCCGTTTAGCGGAATGGATGAGTAAGTATGGTTGCACAGTTACCCATTTAACACCTGC
CATGGGTCAATTACTTACTGCCCAAGCTACTACACCATTCCCTAAGTTACATCATGCGTTCTTTGTGGGT
GACATTTTAACAAAACGTGATTGTCTGAGGTTACAAACCTTGGCAGAAAATTGCCGTATTGTTAATATGT
ACGGTACCACTGAAACACAGCGTGCAGTTTCTTATTTCGAAGTTAAATCAAAAAATGACGATCCAAACTT
TTTGAAAAAATTGAAAGATGTCATGCCTGCTGGTAAAGGTATGTTGAACGTTCAGCTACTAGTTGTTAAC
AGGAACGATCGTACTCAAATATGTGGTATTGGCGAAATAGGTGAGATTTATGTTCGTGCAGGTGGTTTGG
CCGAAGGTTATAGAGGATTACCAGAATTGAATAAAGAAAAATTTGTGAACAACTGGTTTGTTGAAAAAGA
TCACTGGAATTATTTGGATAAGGATAATGGTGAACCTTGGAGACAATTCTGGTTAGGTCCAAGAGATAGA
TTGTACAGAACGGGTGATTTAGGTCGTTATCTACCAAACGGTGACTGTGAATGTTGCGGTAGGGCTGATG
ATCAAGTTAAAATTCGTGGGTTCAGAATCGAATTAGGAGAAATAGATACGCACATTTCCCAACATCCATT
GGTAAGAGAAAACATTACTTTAGTTCGCAAAAATGCCGACAATGAGCCAACATTGATCACATTTATGGTC
CCAAGATTTGACAAGCCAGATGACTTGTCTAAGTTCCAAAGTGATGTTCCAAAGGAGGTTGAAACTGACC
CTATAGTTAAGGGCTTAATCGGTTACCATCTTTTATCCAAGGACATCAGGACTTTCTTAAAGAAAAGATT
GGCTAGCTATGCTATGCCTTCCTTGATTGTGGTTATGGATAAACTACCATTGAATCCAAATGGTAAAGTT
GATAAGCCTAAACTTCAATTCCCAACTCCCAAGCAATTAAATTTGGTAGCTGAAAATACAGTTTCTGAAA
CTGACGACTCTCAGTTTACCAATGTTGAGCGCGAGGTTAGAGACTTATGGTTAAGTATATTACCTACCAA
GCCAGCATCTGTATCACCAGATGATTCGTTTTTCGATTTAGGTGGTCATTCTATCTTGGCTACCAAAATG
ATTTTTACCTTAAAGAAAAAGCTGCAAGTTGATTTACCATTGGGCACAATTTTCAAGTATCCAACGATAA
AGGCCTTTGCCGCGGAAATTGACAGAATTAAATCATCGGGTGGATCATCTCAAGGTGAGGTCGTCGAAAA
TGTCACTGCAAATTATGCGGAAGACGCCAAGAAATTGGTTGAGACGCTACCAAGTTCGTACCCCTCTCGA
GAATATTTTGTTGAACCTAATAGTGCCGAAGGAAAAACAACAATTAATGTGTTTGTTACCGGTGTCACAG
GATTTCTGGGCTCCTACATCCTTGCAGATTTGTTAGGACGTTCTCCAAAGAACTACAGTTTCAAAGTGTT
TGCCCACGTCAGGGCCAAGGATGAAGAAGCTGCATTTGCAAGATTACAAAAGGCAGGTATCACCTATGGT
ACTTGGAACGAAAAATTTGCCTCAAATATTAAAGTTGTATTAGGCGATTTATCTAAAAGCCAATTTGGTC
TTTCAGATGAGAAGTGGATGGATTTGGCAAACACAGTTGATATAATTATCCATAATGGTGCGTTAGTTCA
CTGGGTTTATCCATATGCCAAATTGAGGGATCCAAATGTTATTTCAACTATCAATGTTATGAGCTTAGCC
GCCGTCGGCAAGCCAAAGTTCTTTGACTTTGTTTCCTCCACTTCTACTCTTGACACTGAATACTACTTTA
ATTTGTCAGATAAACTTGTTAGCGAAGGGAAGCCAGGCATTTTAGAATCAGACGATTTAATGAACTCTGC
AAGCGGGCTCACTGGTGGATATGGTCAGTCCAAATGGGCTGCTGAGTACATCATTAGACGTGCAGGTGAA
AGGGGCCTACGTGGGTGTATTGTCAGACCAGGTTACGTAACAGGTGCCTCTGCCAATGGTTCTTCAAACA
CAGATGATTTCTTATTGAGATTTTTGAAAGGTTCAGTCCAATTAGGTAAGATTCCAGATATCGAAAATTC
CGTGAATATGGTTCCAGTAGATCATGTTGCTCGTGTTGTTGTTGCTACGTCTTTGAATCCTCCCAAAGAA
AATGAATTGGCCGTTGCTCAAGTAACGGGTCACCCAAGAATATTATTCAAAGACTACTTGTATACTTTAC
ACGATTATGGTTACGATGTCGAAATCGAAAGCTATTCTAAATGGAAGAAATCATTGGAGGCGTCTGTTAT
TGACAGGAATGAAGAAAATGCGTTGTATCCTTTGCTACACATGGTCTTAGACAACTTACCTGAAAGTACC
AAAGCTCCGGAACTAGACGATAGGAACGCCGTGGCATCTTTAAAGAAAGACACCGCATGGACAGGTGTTG
ATTGGTCTAATGGAATAGGTGTTACTCCAGAAGAGGTTGGTATATATATTGCATTTTTAAACAAGGTTGG
ATTTTTACCTCCACCAACTCATAATGACAAACTTCCACTGCCAAGTATAGAACTAACTCAAGCGCAAATA
AGTCTAGTTGCTTCAGGTGCTGGTGCTCGTGGAAGCTCCGCAGCAGCTTAAGGTTGAGCATTACGTATGA
TATGTCCATGTACAATAATTAAATATGAATTAGGAGAAAGACTTAGCTTCTTTTCGGGTGATGTCACTTA
AAAACTCCGAGAATAATATATAATAAGAGAATAAAATATTAGTTATTGAATAAGAACTGTAAATCAGCTG
GCGTTAGTCTGCTAATGGCAGCTTCATCTTGGTTTATTGTAGCATGAATCATATTTGCCTTTTTTTCCTG
TAATTCAATGATTCTTGCTTCTATACTATCCTCAATGCAAAACCTTGTGATCTTCACAGGTCGATACTGA
CCAATTCTATGAACTCTATCACCACTTTGCCATTCAACACTAGGGTTCCACCATGGGTCTAAAATGAATA
CTTGCGAAGCTGATCTATGGTGCACTCTCAGTACAATCTGCTCTGATGCCGCATAGTTAAGCCAGCCCCG
ACACCCGCCAACACCCGCTGACGCGCCCTGACGGGCTTGTCTGCTCCCGGCATCCGCTTACAGACAAGCT
GTGACCGTCTCCGGGAGCTGCATGTGTCAGAGGTTTTCACCGTCATCACCGAAACGCGCGAGACGAAAGG
GCCTCGTGATACGCCTATTTTTATAGGTTAATGTCATGATCTTTTTGTGTGGTGCCCTCCTCCTTGTCAA
TATTAATGTTAAAGTGCAATTCTTTTTCCTTATCACGTTGAGCCATTAGTATCAATTTGCTTACCTGTAT
TCCTTTACATCCTCCTTTTTCTCCTTCTTGATAAATGTATGTAGATTGCGTATATAGTTTCGTCTACCCT
ATGAACATATTCCATTTTGTAATTTCGTGTCGTTTCTATTATGAATTTCATTTATAAAGTTTATGTACAA
ATATCATAAAAAAAGAGAATCTTTTTAAGCAAGGATTTTCTTAACTTCTTCGGCGACAGCATCACCGACT
TCGGTGGTACTGTTGGAACCACCTAAATCACCAGTTCTGATACCTGCATCCAAAACCTTTTTAACTGCAT
CTTCAATGGCCTTACCTTCTTCAGGCAAGTTCAATGACAATTTCAACATCATTGCAGCAGACAAGATAGT
GGCGATAGGGTTGACCTTATTCTTTGGCAAATCTGGAGCAGAACCGTGGCATGGTTCGTACAAACCAAAT
GCGGTGTTCTTGTCTGGCAAAGAGGCCAAGGACGCAGATGGCAACAAACCCAAGGAACCTGGGATAACGG
AGGCTTCATCGGAGATGATATCACCAAACATGTTGCTGGTGATTATAATACCATTTAGGTGGGTTGGGTT
CTTAACTAGGATCATGGCGGCAGAATCAATCAATTGATGTTGAACCTTCAATGTAGGGAATTCGTTCTTG
ATGGTTTCCTCCACAGTTTTTCTCCATAATCTTGAAGAGGCCAAAACATTAGCTTTATCCAAGGACCAAA
TAGGCAATGGTGGCTCATGTTGTAGGGCCATGAAAGCGGCCATTCTTGTGATTCTTTGCACTTCTGGAAC
GGTGTATTGTTCACTATCCCAAGCGACACCATCACCATCGTCTTCCTTTCTCTTACCAAAGTAAATACCT
CCCACTAATTCTCTGACAACAACGAAGTCAGTACCTTTAGCAAATTGTGGCTTGATTGGAGATAAGTCTA
AAAGAGAGTCGGATGCAAAGTTACATGGTCTTAAGTTGGCGTACAATTGAAGTTCTTTACGGATTTTTAG
TAAACCTTGTTCAGGTCTAACACTACCGGTACCCCATTTAGGACCACCCACAGCACCTAACAAAACGGCA
TCAGCCTTCTTGGAGGCTTCCAGCGCCTCATCTGGAAGTGGAACACCTGTAGCATCGATAGCAGCACCAC
CAATTAAATGATTTTCGAAATCGAACTTGACATTGGAACGAACATCAGAAATAGCTTTAAGAACCTTAAT
GGCTTCGGCTGTGATTTCTTGACCAACGTGGTCACCTGGCAAAACGACGATCTTCTTAGGGGCAGACATT
AGAATGGTATATCCTTGAAATATATATATATATATTGCTGAAATGTAAAAGGTAAGAAAAGTTAGAAAGT
AAGACGATTGCTAACCACCTATTGGAAAAAACAATAGGTCCTTAAATAATATTGTCAACTTCAAGTATTG
TGATGCAAGCATTTAGTCATGAACGCTTCTCTATTCTATATGAAAAGCCGGTTCCGGCGCTCTCACCTTT
CCTTTTTCTCCCAATTTTTCAGTTGAAAAAGGTATATGCGTCAGGCGACCTCTGAAATTAACAAAAAATT
TCCAGTCATCGAATTTGATTCTGTGCGATAGCGCCCCTGTGTGTTCTCGTTATGTTGAGGAAAAAAATAA
TGGTTGCTAAGAGATTCGAACTCTTGCATCTTACGATACCTGAGTATTCCCACAGTTAACTGCGGTCAAG
ATATTTCTTGAATCAGGCGCCTTAGACCGCTCGGCCAAACAACCAATTACTTGTTGAGAAATAGAGTATA
ATTATCCTATAAATATAACGTTTTTGAACACACATGAACAAGGAAGTACAGGAGACGTCAGGTGGCACTT
TTCGGGGAAATGTGCGCGGAACCCCTATTTGTTTATTTTTCTAAATACATTCAAATATGTATCCGCTCAT
GAGACAATAACCCTGATAAATGCTTCAATAATATTGAAAAAGGAAGAGTATGAGTATTCAACATTTCCGT
GTCGCCCTTATTCCCTTTTTTGCGGCATTTTGCCTTCCTGTTTTTGCTCACCCAGAAACGCTGGTGAAAG
TAAAAGATGCTGAAGATCAGTTGGGTGCACGAGTGGGTTACATCGAACTGGATCTCAACAGCGGTAAGAT
CCTTGAGAGTTTTCGCCCCGAAGAACGTTTTCCAATGATGAGCACTTTTAAAGTTCTGCTATGTGGCGCG
GTATTATCCCGTATTGACGCCGGGCAAGAGCAACTCGGTCGCCGCATACACTATTCTCAGAATGACTTGG
TTGAGTACTCACCAGTCACAGAAAAGCATCTTACGGATGGCATGACAGTAAGAGAATTATGCAGTGCTGC
CATAACCATGAGTGATAACACTGCGGCCAACTTACTTCTGACAACGATCGGAGGACCGAAGGAGCTAACC
GCTTTTTTGCACAACATGGGGGATCATGTAACTCGCCTTGATCGTTGGGAACCGGAGCTGAATGAAGCCA
TACCAAACGACGAGCGTGACACCACGATGCCTGTAGCAATGGCAACAACGTTGCGCAAACTATTAACTGG
CGAACTACTTACTCTAGCTTCCCGGCAACAATTAATAGACTGGATGGAGGCGGATAAAGTTGCAGGACCA
CTTCTGCGCTCGGCCCTTCCGGCTGGCTGGTTTATTGCTGATAAATCTGGAGCCGGTGAGCGTGGGTCTC
GCGGTATCATTGCAGCACTGGGGCCAGATGGTAAGCCCTCCCGTATCGTAGTTATCTACACGACGGGGAG
TCAGGCAACTATGGATGAACGAAATAGACAGATCGCTGAGATAGGTGCCTCACTGATTAAGCATTGGTAA
CTGTCAGACCAAGTTTACTCATATATACTTTAGATTGATTTAAAACTTCATTTTTAATTTAAAAGGATCT
AGGTGAAGATCCTTTTTGATAATCTCATGACCAAAATCCCTTAACGTGAGTTTTCGTTCCACTGAGCGTC
AGACCCCGTAGAAAAGATCAAAGGATCTTCTTGAGATCCTTTTTTTCTGCGCGTAATCTGCTGCTTGCAA
ACAAAAAAACCACCGCTACCAGCGGTGGTTTGTTTGCCGGATCAAGAGCTACCAACTCTTTTTCCGAAGG
TAACTGGCTTCAGCAGAGCGCAGATACCAAATACTGTTCTTCTAGTGTAGCCGTAGTTAGGCCACCACTT
CAAGAACTCTGTAGCACCGCCTACATACCTCGCTCTGCTAATCCTGTTACCAGTGGCTGCTGCCAGTGGC
GATAAGTCGTGTCTTACCGGGTTGGACTCAAGACGATAGTTACCGGATAAGGCGCAGCGGTCGGGCTGAA
CGGGGGGTTCGTGCACACAGCCCAGCTTGGAGCGAAC
Features (pLannotate 1.2.2; 20 found; start..end, strand, type, name):
    415..507     +  CDS            lacI (fragment): lac repressor; lacI; The lac repressor binds to the lac operator to inhibit transcription in E. coli. This inhibition can be relieved by adding lactose or isopropyl-β-D-thiogalactopyranoside (IPTG).
    520..541     +  protein_bind   CAP binding site: CAP binding activates transcription in the presence of cAMP. E. coli catabolite activator protein
    556..586     +  promoter       lac promoter: promoter for the E. coli lac operon
    594..610     +  protein_bind   lac operator: The lac repressor binds to the lac operator to inhibit transcription in E. coli. This inhibition can be relieved by adding lactose or isopropyl-β-D-thiogalactopyranoside (IPTG). lac repressor encoded by lacI
    655..673     +  promoter       T3 promoter: promoter for bacteriophage T3 RNA polymerase
    686..793     +  misc_feature   MCS: pBluescript multiple cloning site
    802..820     -  promoter       T7 promoter: promoter for bacteriophage T7 RNA polymerase
    828..983     +  CDS            lacZα (fragment): LacZα fragment of β-galactosidase; lacZ fragment
    987..1415    +  rep_origin     f1 ori (sequence partly withheld): f1 bacteriophage origin of replication; arrow indicates direction of (+) strand synthesis
   1443..1494    -  misc_feature   bom (fragment): basis of mobility region from pBR322
   1499..1738    +  promoter       LYS2 promoter: S. cerevisiae LYS2
   1739..5917    +  CDS            LYS2: alpha-aminoadipate reductase, required for lysine biosynthesis; S. cerevisiae LYS2; yeast auxotrophic marker
   6048..6296    -  CDS            RAD16 (fragment): RAD16_YEAST - Experimental evidence at protein level: Swiss-Prot protein existence level 1. Component of the global genome repair (GGR) complex which promotes global genome nucleotide excision repair (GG-NER) which removes DNA damage from nontranscribing DNA. Involved in differential repair of DNA after UV damage. Will repair preferentially the MAT-alpha locus compared with the HML-alpha locus. From Saccharomyces cerevisiae (strain ATCC 204508 / S288c) (Baker's yeast).
   6302..6351    -  misc_feature   bom (fragment): basis of mobility region from pBR322
   6453..6488    -  CDS            rop (fragment): Rop protein, which maintains plasmids at low copy number; rop
   6801..7895    -  CDS            LEU2: 3-isopropylmalate dehydrogenase, required for leucine biosynthesis; S. cerevisiae LEU2; yeast auxotrophic marker
   7896..8303    -  promoter       LEU2 promoter: S. cerevisiae LEU2
   8471..8575    +  promoter       AmpR promoter: bla
   8576..9436    +  CDS            AmpR: β-lactamase; bla; confers resistance to ampicillin, carbenicillin, and related antibiotics
   9607..232     +  rep_origin     ori (across the origin): high-copy-number ColE1/pMB1/pBR322/pUC origin of replication
