[The description below was written by a language model from this plasmid's Addgene catalogue record and pLannotate feature annotations shown in this document.]
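Description:
YIp LYS2-LEU2 is an empty yeast integrating plasmid (YIp) of 9,963 nt, designed for stable insertion of cloned sequences into the Saccharomyces cerevisiae genome in the BY4741 strain background. It is catalogued as a yeast expression and yeast recombination cloning vector. No yeast replication origin or centromere is annotated, which fits its integrating nature: it can persist in yeast only by recombining into a chromosome. In E. coli it is propagated as a high-copy plasmid through a ColE1/pUC-type origin and selected with ampicillin via the bla (AmpR) gene and its promoter. An f1 origin is also present, and short fragments of bom, rop and lacI appear to be remnants of the parental cloning vectors.

The yeast portion carries two auxotrophic markers. A full-length LYS2 gene (alpha-aminoadipate reductase, needed for lysine biosynthesis) sits behind its own promoter and is followed by a fragment of the neighbouring RAD16 gene, indicating that a genomic LYS2 segment was cloned. LEU2 (3-isopropylmalate dehydrogenase, needed for leucine biosynthesis) is present with its native promoter in the opposite orientation. The name and stated purpose suggest that one marker provides homology for chromosomal targeting and the other provides selection, but the record does not spell out this division of roles.

There is no insert and no annotated yeast promoter or terminator for driving a gene of interest. Cloning takes place in a pBluescript-type multiple cloning site flanked by T3 and T7 promoters, within a lac promoter/operator and lacZα fragment context. Users would supply their own expression cassette before integration.
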