Addgene plasmid #122909: YIp LYS2-LEU2
Purpose: (Empty Backbone) LYS2-LEU2 integrating (YIp) vector for stable genomic integration in the BY4741 background.
Depositing lab: Randy Hampton. Depositing organization: University of California, San Diego (UCSD). Publication: ICE plasmids: combining the ease of yeast recombination cloning with the stability of genomic integration. Flagg MP, Kao A, Hampton RY. Yeast. 2019 May 10. doi: 10.1002/yea.3400. PubMed 31074531.
Backbone
  Vector backbone: YIp
  Vector type: Yeast Expression ; Yeast Recombination Cloning
Growth in bacteria
  Bacterial resistance: Ampicillin, 100 μg/mL
  Growth temperature: 37°C
  Growth strain: DH5alpha
  Copy number: High Copy
Gene/Insert
  Gene/Insert name: None
Terms and licenses: Academic/Nonprofit Terms; Industry Terms: Not Available to Industry
How to cite: YIp LYS2-LEU2 was a gift from Randy Hampton (Addgene plasmid # 122909 ; http://n2t.net/addgene:122909 ; RRID:Addgene_122909)
